Addgene plasmid #50571: pDBD-R
Purpose: Double Ub R-ek Beta-gal construct for ubiquitin sandwich assay, for measurement of cotranslational protein degradation, use with 50572
Depositing lab: Alexander Varshavsky. Depositing organization: California Institute of Technology. Publication: Detecting and measuring cotranslational protein degradation in vivo. Turner GC, Varshavsky A. Science. 2000 Sep 22;289(5487):2117-20. 10.1126/science.289.5487.2117 PubMed 11000112.
Backbone
  Vector backbone: pRS426 Gal1
  Backbone size w/o insert (bp): 6400
  Vector type: Yeast Expression
  Selectable markers: URA3
Growth in bacteria
  Bacterial resistance: Ampicillin, 100 μg/mL
  Growth temperature: 37°C
  Growth strain: DH5alpha
  Copy number: High Copy
Gene/Insert
  Gene/Insert name: DHFR-Ubiquitin-ArgBetaGal-Ubiquitin-DHFR-Ubiquitin
  Species: Synthetic; E. Coli
  Insert size (bp): 5200
  Mutation: M1R (B-gal)
  Promoter: Gal1
  Cloning method: Restriction Enzyme; 5′ cloning site SacII (not destroyed); 3′ cloning site NheI (not destroyed)
  Sequencing primers: 5′ M13-F20; 3′ M13 Reverse
Terms and licenses: Academic/Nonprofit Terms; Industry Terms: Not Available to Industry
How to cite: pDBD-R was a gift from Alexander Varshavsky (Addgene plasmid # 50571 ; http://n2t.net/addgene:50571 ; RRID:Addgene_50571)
