[The description below was written by a language model from this plasmid's Addgene catalogue record.]
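Description:
pDBD-R is a yeast expression plasmid built on the pRS426 Gal1 backbone (about 6.4 kb without insert), a shuttle vector of the pRS series. It is selected in yeast through the URA3 auxotrophic marker and propagated in E. coli as a high-copy plasmid under ampicillin selection. pRS426-type vectors generally carry a 2μ origin for multicopy maintenance in yeast, although no feature table is supplied here to confirm the individual backbone elements.

The roughly 5.2 kb insert, cloned between SacII and NheI sites and driven by the galactose-inducible Gal1 promoter, encodes a single linear fusion described as DHFR-Ubiquitin-ArgBetaGal-Ubiquitin-DHFR-Ubiquitin. This is the "ubiquitin sandwich" arrangement: ubiquitin moieties placed between the modules are cleaved by endogenous deubiquitylating enzymes at their C-terminal junctions, so one translation product is split into separate proteins made in equimolar amounts. The central test protein is E. coli β-galactosidase in which the first residue is changed to arginine (M1R) and which, per the stated purpose, carries the "ek" extension. Cleavage after the upstream ubiquitin exposes Arg as the N-terminal residue, a destabilizing residue in the N-end rule pathway, making the β-gal module short-lived. The flanking DHFR modules act as stable reference proteins located before and after the test protein.

Comparing the yield of the downstream reference with the upstream one indicates how often nascent chains are destroyed before translation finishes, which is how the construct is used to measure cotranslational protein degradation in vivo. The record notes that it is meant to be used alongside a companion plasmid from the same deposit, whose composition is not described here.
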