>Addgene plasmid #50571 | pDBD-R | addgene partial sequence | sequence record 77024 | M13rev
CTAAAGGGAACAAAAGCTGGAGCTCTAGTACGGATTAGAAGCCGCCGAGCGGGTGACAGCCCTCCGAAGG
AAGACTCTCCTCCGTGCGTCCTCGTCTTCACCGGTCGCGTTCCTGAAACGCAGATGTGCCTCGCGCCGCA
CTGCTCCGAACAATAAAGATTCTACAATACTAGCTTTTATGGTTATGAAGAGGAAAAATTGGCAGTAACC
TGGCCCCACAAACCTTCAAATGAACGAATCAAATTAACAACCATAGGATGATAATGCGATTAGTTTTTTA
GCCTTATTTCTGGGGTAATTAATCAGCGAAGCGATGATTTTTGATCTATTAACAGATATATAAATGCAAA
AACTGCATAACCACTTTAACTAATACTTTCAACATTTTCGGTTTGTATTACTTCTTATTCAAATGTAATA
AAAGTATCAACAAAAAATTGTTAATATACCTCTATACTTTAACGTCAAGGAGAAAAAACCCCGGATTCTA
GAACTAGTGGATCCCCCGGGCTGCAGGAATTCATGGTTCGACCATTGAACTGCATCGTCGCCGTGTCCCA
AAATATGGGGATTGGCAAGAACGGAGACCTACCCTGGCCTCCGCTCAGGAACGAGTTCAAGTACTTCCAA
AGAATGACCACAACCTCTTCAGTGGAAGGTAAACAGAATCTGGTGATTATGGGTAGGAAAACCTGGTTCT
CCATTCCTGAGAAGAATCGACCTTTAAAGGACAGAATTAATATAGTTCTCAGTAGAGAACTCAAAGAACC
ACCACGAGGAGCTCATTTTCTTGCCAAAAGTTTGGATGATGCCTTAAGACTTATTGAACAACCGGAATTG
GCAAGTAAAGTAGACATGGTTTGGATAGTC
