>Addgene plasmid #50571 | pDBD-R | addgene partial sequence | sequence record 77032 | M13-F20 5'-TGTAAAACGACGGCCAGT-3'
GGCGATTGGGTACCGGCCGCAAATTAAAGCCTTCGAGCGTCCCAAAACCTTCTCAAGCAAGGTTTTCAGT
ATAATGTTACATGCGTACACGCGTCTGTACAGAAAAAAAAGAAAAATTTGAAATATAAATAACGTTCTTA
ATACTAACATAACTATAAAAAAATAAATAGGGACCTAGACTTCAGGTTGTCTAACTCCTTCCTTTTCGGT
TAGAGCGGATGTGGGGGGAGGGCGTGAATGTAAGCGTGACATAACTAATTACATGACTCGAGTTAACCAC
CTCTTAGCCTTAGCACAAGATGTAAGGTGGACTCCTTCTGAATGTTGTAATCAGACAGCGTTCTACCGTC
TTCTAGCTGCCTACCGGCAAAGATCAATCTTTGTTGATCTGGAGGGATACCTTCCTTGTCTTGAATTTTC
GACTTAACGTTGTCGATGGTATCGGAAGATTCAACTTCCAATGTTATGGTTTTACCGGTCAAAGTCTTGA
CGAAAATCTGCATGGTCGACCCACTACCCGCTAAAAATGCAGCGTAATCTGGAACATCGTATGGGTAGGT
ACCGTCTTTCTTCTCGTAGACTTCAAACTTATACTTGATGCCTTTTTCCTCCTGGACCTCAGAGAGGACG
CCTGGGTATTCTGGGAGAAGTTTATACTTCCCCAAATCAATTTCTGGGAAAAACGTGTCACTTTCAAATT
CCTGCATGATCCTTGTCACAAAGAGTCTGAGGTGGCCTGGTTGATTCATGGCTTCCTGGTAAACAGAACT
GCCTCCGACTATCCAAACCATGTCTACTTTACTTGCCAATTCCGGTTGTTCAATAAGTCTTAA
