>Addgene plasmid #50571 | pDBD-R | addgene partial sequence | sequence record 77968 | GAL1 5'-AATATACCTCTATACTTTAACGTC-3'
TTCTAGAACTAGTGGATCCCCCGGGCTGCAGGAATTCATGGTTCGACCATTGAACTGCATCGTCGCCGTG
TCCCAAAATATGGGGATTGGCAAGAACGGAGACCTACCCTGGCCTCCGCTCAGGAACGAGTTCAAGTACT
TCCAAAGAATGACCACAACCTCTTCAGTGGAAGGTAAACAGAATCTGGTGATTATGGGTAGGAAAACCTG
GTTCTCCATTCCTGAGAAGAATCGACCTTTAAAGGACAGAATTAATATAGTTCTCAGTAGAGAACTCAAA
GAACCACCACGAGGAGCTCATTTTCTTGCCAAAAGTTTGGATGATGCCTTAAGACTTATTGAACAACCGG
AATTGGCAAGTAAAGTAGACATGGTTTGGATAGTCGGAGGCAGTTCTGTTTACCAGGAAGCCATGAATCA
ACCAGGCCACCTCAGACTCTTTGTGACAAGGATCATGCAGGAATTTGAAAGTGACACGTTTTTCCCAGAA
ATTGATTTGGGGAAGTATAAACTTCTCCCAGAATACCCAGGCGTCCTCTCTGAGGTCCAGGAGGAAAAAG
GCATCAAGTATAAGTTTGAAGTCTACGAGAAGAAAGACGGTACCTACCCATACGATGTTCCAGATTACGC
TGCATTTTTAGCGGGTAGTGGGTCGACCATGCAGATTTTCGTCAAGACTTTGACCGGTAAAACCATAACA
TTGGAAGTTGAATCTTCCGATACCATCGACAACGTTAAGTCGAAAATTCAAGACAAGGAAGGTATCCCTC
CAGATCAACAAAGATTGATCTTTGCCGGTAGGCAGCTAGAAGACGGTAGAACGCTGTCTGATTACAACAT
TCAGAA
