>Addgene plasmid #50571 | pDBD-R | addgene partial sequence | sequence record 79508 | betaGal-Rev 5'-ctggccgtaaccgacc
GCCGAGTTAACGCCATCAAAAATAATTCGCGTCTGGCCTTCCTGTAGCCAGCTTTCATCAACATTAAATG
TGAGCGAGTAACAACCCGTCGGATTCTCCGTGGGAACAAACGGCGGATTGACCGTAATGGGATAGGTCAC
GTTGGTGTAGATGGGCGCATCGTAACCGTGCATCTGCCAGTTTGAGGGGACGACGACAGTATCGGCCTCA
GGAAGATCGCACTCCAGCCAGCTTTCCGGCACCGCTTCTGGTGCCGGAAACCAGGCAAAGCGCCATTCGC
CATTCAGGCTGCGCAACTGTTGGGAAGGGCGATCGGTGCGGGCCTCTTCGCTATTACGCCAGCTGGCGAA
AGGGGGATGTGCTGCAAGGCGATTAAGTCGGGAAACCTGTCGTGCCAGCTGCATTAATGAATCGGCCAAC
GCGCGGGGAGAGGCGGTTTGCGTATTGGGCGCCAGGGTGGTTTTTCTTTTCACCAGTGAGACGGGCAACA
GCCAAGCTCCGGATCCGTGTCTGCCACCGCGGAGCCTTAGCACAAGATGTAAGGTGGACTCCTTCTGAAT
GTTGTAATCAGACAGCGTTCTACCGTCTTCTAGCTGCCTACCGGCAAAGATCAATCTTTGTTGATCTGGA
GGGATACCTTCCTTGTCTTGAATTTTCGACTTAACGTTGTCGATGGTATCGGAAGATTCAACTTCCAATG
TTATGGTTTTACCGGTCAAAGTCTTGACGAAAATCTGCATGGTCGACCCACTACCCGCTAAAAATGCAGC
GTAATCTGGAACATCGTATGGGTAGGTACCGTCTTTCTTCTCGTAGACTTCAAACTTATACTTGATGCCT
TTTTTCCTCCTGG
